Addgene plasmid #74428: pmirGlo-CALB2-3'UTR mir-30 mut1
Purpose: Calb2 UTR with mutated mir-30 site 1
Depositing lab: Emanuela Felley-Bosco & Rolf Stahel. Depositing organization: Zurich University Hospital. Publication: Posttranscriptional Regulation Controls Calretinin Expression in Malignant Pleural Mesothelioma. Kresoja-Rakic J, Sulemani M, Kirschner MB, Ronner M, Reid G, Kao S, Schwaller B, Weder W, Stahel RA, Felley-Bosco E. Front Genet. 2017 May 29;8:70. doi: 10.3389/fgene.2017.00070. eCollection 2017. PubMed 28611824.
Backbone
  Vector backbone: pmirGLO
  Backbone manufacturer: Promega
  Backbone size w/o insert (bp): 7350
  Total vector size (bp): 7893
  Vector type: Mammalian Expression, Luciferase
  Selectable markers: Neomycin (select with G418)
Growth in bacteria
  Bacterial resistance: Ampicillin, 100 μg/mL
  Growth temperature: 37°C
  Growth strain: DH5alpha
  Copy number: Unknown
Gene/Insert
  Gene/Insert name: CALB2 3'UTR
  Species: H. sapiens (human)
  Insert size (bp): 570
  GenBank ID: NM_001740
  Entrez Gene: CALB2 (a.k.a. CAB29, CAL2, CR)
  Cloning method: Unknown
  Sequencing primers: 5′ mPGK-F; 3′ T7term
Terms and licenses: Academic/Nonprofit Terms; Industry Terms: Not Available to Industry
How to cite: pmirGlo-CALB2-3'UTR mir-30 mut1 was a gift from Emanuela Felley-Bosco & Rolf Stahel (Addgene plasmid # 74428 ; http://n2t.net/addgene:74428 ; RRID:Addgene_74428)
