[The description below was written by a language model from this plasmid's Addgene catalogue record and pLannotate feature annotations shown in this document.]
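Description:
pmirGlo-CALB2-3'UTR mir-30 mut1 is a dual-luciferase microRNA target reporter built on the pmirGLO backbone, a mammalian expression vector of about 7.9 kb. It is propagated in E. coli through a high-copy ColE1/pUC-type origin with ampicillin selection (AmpR under its own bla promoter). A ColE1 cer site is also annotated, which helps keep the plasmid monomeric. For mammalian cells, the record lists neomycin/G418 as the selectable marker.

The primary reporter is the synthetic firefly luciferase gene luc2, driven by a PGK promoter that the annotation identifies as mouse phosphoglycerate kinase 1. The insert is an approximately 570 bp segment of the human CALB2 (calretinin) 3'UTR in which the first predicted miR-30 binding site has been mutated. The feature table does not annotate the insert. However, an unannotated gap of roughly 600 bp between the end of luc2 and the multiple cloning site remnant matches the expected position downstream of the firefly coding sequence. There the UTR becomes part of the luciferase transcript and subjects it to whatever post-transcriptional regulation the UTR confers. The exact nucleotide changes at the mutated site are not given in the record.

A second cassette uses the SV40 enhancer/early promoter to express humanized Renilla luciferase followed by the neomycin phosphotransferase sequence, ending in a synthetic poly(A) signal. This provides an internal normalization control on the same plasmid, along with the G418 marker. Several short fragment annotations (SET1, large T antigen, M13 ori, bom, tnpA) are probably incidental matches to backbone sequence.

The construct is suited to comparison with a wild-type UTR reporter, to test whether miR-30 represses calretinin expression through this site. This fits the associated study of calretinin regulation in malignant pleural mesothelioma.
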