Features (pLannotate 1.2.2; 18 found; start..end, strand, type, name):
     17..66      +  CDS            SET1 (fragment): solubility-enhancement tag derived from T7 phage gene 10B
     74..93      +  terminator     T7 terminator (fragment): transcription terminator for bacteriophage T7 RNA polymerase
    115..236     -  polyA_signal   SV40 poly(A) signal: SV40 polyadenylation signal
    259..327     -  CDS            large T antigen (fragment): large T antigen from SV40 (simian virus 40)
    332..364     +  rep_origin     M13 ori (fragment): M13 bacteriophage origin of replication; arrow indicates direction of (+) strand synthesis
    365..416     -  misc_feature   bom (fragment): basis of mobility region from pBR322
    481..838     +  promoter       SV40 promoter: SV40 enhancer and early promoter
    889..1821    +  CDS            hRluc: Renilla luciferase human codon-optimized
   1872..2664    +  CDS            NeoR/KanR (fragment): aminoglycoside phosphotransferase from Tn5; aph(3')-II (or nptII); confers resistance to neomycin, kanamycin, and G418 (Geneticin®)
   2728..2776    +  polyA_signal   poly(A) signal: synthetic polyadenylation signal
   2797..2889    -  CDS            tnpA (fragment): TN5P_ECOLX - Also known as tnp. Experimental evidence at protein level: Swiss-Prot protein existence level 1. Mediates transposition of transposon Tn5 by a 'cut and paste' mechanism. First, the monomeric transposase binds the 19 bp inverted DNA repeats flanking the transposon. Then, dimerization of the DNA- bound transposase creates a synaptic DNA complex. After nicking of the first DNA strand, excision of the transposon proceeds through a series of intermediates. The transposase then mediates the insertion of the transposon at a new site by strand transfer. The activity of the wild- type tran
   2932..3036    +  promoter       AmpR promoter: bla
   3037..3897    +  CDS            AmpR: β-lactamase; bla; confers resistance to ampicillin, carbenicillin, and related antibiotics
   4055..4643    -  rep_origin     ori: high-copy-number ColE1/pMB1/pBR322/pUC origin of replication
   4759..5042    +  misc_feature   cer region: ColE1-derived recombination site that helps to maintain plasmids as monomers
   5099..5598    +  promoter       PGK promoter: mouse phosphoglycerate kinase 1 promoter
   5645..7297    +  CDS            luciferase: firefly luciferase synthetic luc2 version of the luciferase gene
   7896..10      +  misc_feature   MCS (fragment) (across the origin): pUC18/19 multiple cloning site
>Addgene plasmid #74428 | pmirGlo-CALB2-3'UTR mir-30 mut1 | addgene full sequence | sequence record 145617 | Addgene assembled sequence
CATGCAAGCTGATCCGGCTGCTAACAAAGCCCGAAAGGAAGCTGAGTTGGCTGCTGCCACCGCTGAGCAA
TAACTAGCATAACCCCTTGGGGCGGCCGCTTCGAGCAGACATGATAAGATACATTGATGAGTTTGGACAA
ACCACAACTAGAATGCAGTGAAAAAAATGCTTTATTTGTGAAATTTGTGATGCTATTGCTTTATTTGTAA
CCATTATAAGCTGCAATAAACAAGTTAACAACAACAATTGCATTCATTTTATGTTTCAGGTTCAGGGGGA
GATGTGGGAGGTTTTTTTAAGCAAGTAAAACCTCTACAAATGTGGTAAAATCGAATTTTAACAAAATATT
AACGCTTACAATTTCCTGATGCGGTATTTTCTCCTTACGCATCTGTGCGGTATTTCACACCGCATACGCG
GATCTGCGCAGCACCATGGCCTGAAATAACCTCTGAAAGAGGAACTTGGTTAGGTACCTTCTGAGGCGGA
AAGAACCAGCTGTGGAATGTGTGTCAGTTAGGGTGTGGAAAGTCCCCAGGCTCCCCAGCAGGCAGAAGTA
TGCAAAGCATGCATCTCAATTAGTCAGCAACCAGGTGTGGAAAGTCCCCAGGCTCCCCAGCAGGCAGAAG
TATGCAAAGCATGCATCTCAATTAGTCAGCAACCATAGTCCCGCCCCTAACTCCGCCCATCCCGCCCCTA
ACTCCGCCCAGTTCCGCCCATTCTCCGCCCCATGGCTGACTAATTTTTTTTATTTATGCAGAGGCCGAGG
CCGCCTCGGCCTCTGAGCTATTCCAGAAGTAGTGAGGAGGCTTTTTTGGAGGCCTAGGCTTTTGCAAAAA
GCTTGATTCTTCTGACACAACAGTCTCGAACCAAAGGCTGGAGCCACCATGGCTTCCAAGGTGTACGACC
CCGAGCAACGCAAACGCATGATCACTGGGCCTCAGTGGTGGGCTCGCTGCAAGCAAATGAACGTGCTGGA
CTCCTTCATCAACTACTATGATTCCGAGAAGCACGCCGAGAACGCCGTGATTTTTCTGCATGGTAACGCT
GCCTCCAGCTACCTGTGGAGGCACGTCGTGCCTCACATCGAGCCCGTGGCTAGATGCATCATCCCTGATC
TGATCGGAATGGGTAAGTCCGGCAAGAGCGGGAATGGCTCATATCGCCTCCTGGATCACTACAAGTACCT
CACCGCTTGGTTCGAGCTGCTGAACCTTCCAAAGAAAATCATCTTTGTGGGCCACGACTGGGGGGCTTGT
CTGGCCTTTCACTACTCCTACGAGCACCAAGACAAGATCAAGGCCATCGTCCATGCTGAGAGTGTCGTGG
ACGTGATCGAGTCCTGGGACGAGTGGCCTGACATCGAGGAGGATATCGCCCTGATCAAGAGCGAAGAGGG
CGAGAAAATGGTGCTTGAGAATAACTTCTTCGTCGAGACCATGCTCCCAAGCAAGATCATGCGGAAACTG
GAGCCTGAGGAGTTCGCTGCCTACCTGGAGCCATTCAAGGAGAAGGGCGAGGTTAGACGGCCTACCCTCT
CCTGGCCTCGCGAGATCCCTCTCGTTAAGGGAGGCAAGCCCGACGTCGTCCAGATTGTCCGCAACTACAA
CGCCTACCTTCGGGCCAGCGACGATCTGCCTAAGATGTTCATCGAGTCCGACCCTGGGTTCTTTTCCAAC
GCTATTGTCGAGGGAGCTAAGAAGTTCCCTAACACCGAGTTCGTGAAGGTGAAGGGCCTCCACTTCAGCC
AGGAGGACGCTCCAGATGAAATGGGTAAGTACATCAAGAGCTTCGTGGAGCGCGTGCTGAAGAACGAGCA
GACCGGTGGTGGGAGCGGAGGTGGCGGATCAGGTGGCGGAGGCTCCGGAGGGATTGAACAAGATGGATTG
CACGCAGGTTCTCCGGCCGCTTGGGTGGAGAGGCTATTCGGCTATGACTGGGCACAACAGACAATCGGCT
GCTCTGATGCCGCCGTGTTCCGGCTGTCAGCGCAGGGGCGCCCGGTTCTTTTTGTCAAGACCGACCTGTC
CGGTGCCCTGAATGAACTGCAGGACGAGGCAGCGCGGCTATCGTGGCTGGCCACGACGGGCGTTCCTTGC
GCAGCTGTGCTCGACGTTGTCACTGAAGCGGGAAGGGACTGGCTGCTATTGGGCGAAGTGCCGGGGCAGG
ATCTCCTGTCATCTCACCTTGCTCCTGCCGAGAAAGTATCCATCATGGCTGATGCAATGCGGCGGCTGCA
TACGCTTGATCCGGCTACCTGCCCATTCGACCACCAAGCGAAACATCGCATCGAGCGAGCACGTACTCGG
ATGGAAGCCGGTCTTGTCGATCAGGATGATCTGGACGAAGAGCATCAGGGGCTCGCGCCAGCCGAACTGT
TCGCCAGGCTCAAGGCGCGCATGCCCGACGGCGAGGATCTCGTCGTGACCCATGGCGATGCCTGCTTGCC
GAATATCATGGTGGAAAATGGCCGCTTTTCTGGATTCATCGACTGTGGCCGGCTGGGTGTGGCGGACCGC
TATCAGGACATAGCGTTGGCTACCCGTGATATTGCTGAAGAGCTTGGCGGCGAATGGGCTGACCGCTTCC
TCGTGCTTTACGGTATCGCCGCTCCCGATTCGCAGCGCATCGCCTTCTATCGCCTTCTTGACGAGTTCTT
CTGAGCGGGACTCTGGGGTTCGAAATGACCGACCAAGCGACGCCCAACCTGCCATCACGATGGCCGCAAT
AAAATATCTTTATTTTCATTACATCTGTGTGTTGGTTTTTTGTGTGAATCGATAGCGATAAGGATCCTCT
TTGCGCTTGCGTTTTCCCTTGTCCAGATAGCCCAGTAGCTGACATTCATCCGGGGTCAGCACCGTTTCTG
CGGACTGGCTTTCTACGTAATGGTTTCTTAGACGTCAGGTGGCACTTTTCGGGGAAATGTGCGCGGAACC
CCTATTTGTTTATTTTTCTAAATACATTCAAATATGTATCCGCTCATGAGACAATAACCCTGATAAATGC
TTCAATAATATTGAAAAAGGAAGAGTATGAGTATTCAACATTTCCGTGTCGCCCTTATTCCCTTTTTTGC
GGCATTTTGCCTTCCTGTTTTTGCTCACCCAGAAACGCTGGTGAAAGTAAAAGATGCTGAAGATCAGTTG
GGTGCACGAGTGGGTTACATCGAACTGGATCTCAACAGCGGTAAGATCCTTGAGAGTTTTCGCCCCGAAG
AACGTTTTCCAATGATGAGCACTTTCAAAGTTCTGCTATGTGGCGCGGTATTATCCCGTATTGACGCCGG
GCAAGAGCAACTCGGTCGCCGCATACACTATTCTCAGAATGACTTGGTTGAGTACTCACCAGTCACAGAA
AAGCATCTTACGGATGGCATGACAGTAAGAGAATTATGCAGTGCTGCCATAACCATGAGTGATAACACTG
CGGCCAACTTACTTCTGACAACTATCGGAGGACCGAAGGAGCTAACCGCTTTTTTGCACAACATGGGGGA
TCATGTAACTCGCCTTGATCGTTGGGAACCGGAGCTGAATGAAGCCATACCAAACGACGAGCGTGACACC
ACGATGCCTGTAGCAATGGCAACAACGTTGCGCAAACTATTAACTGGCGAACTACTTACTCTAGCTTCCC
GGCAACAATTAATAGACTGGATGGAGGCGGATAAAGTTGCAGGACCACTTCTGCGCTCGGCCCTTCCGGC
TGGCTGGTTTATTGCTGATAAATCTGGAGCCGGTGAGCGTGGGTCTCGCGGTATCATTGCAGCACTGGGG
CCAGATGGTAAGCCCTCCCGTATCGTAGTTATCTACACGACGGGGAGTCAGGCAACTATGGATGAACGAA
ATAGACAGATCGCTGAGATAGGTGCCTCACTGATTAAGCATTGGTAATTCGAAATGACCGACCAAGCGAC
GCCCAACCGGTATCAGCTCACTCAAAGGCGGTAATACGGTTATCCACAGAATCAGGGGATAACGCAGGAA
AGAACATGTGAGCAAAAGGCCAGCAAAAGGCCAGGAACCGTAAAAAGGCCGCGTTGCTGGCGTTTTTCCA
TAGGCTCCGCCCCCCTGACGAGCATCACAAAAATCGACGCTCAAGTCAGAGGTGGCGAAACCCGACAGGA
CTATAAAGATACCAGGCGTTTCCCCCTGGAAGCTCCCTCGTGCGCTCTCCTGTTCCGACCCTGCCGCTTA
CCGGATACCTGTCCGCCTTTCTCCCTTCGGGAAGCGTGGCGCTTTCTCATAGCTCACGCTGTAGGTATCT
CAGTTCGGTGTAGGTCGTTCGCTCCAAGCTGGGCTGTGTGCACGAACCCCCCGTTCAGCCCGACCGCTGC
GCCTTATCCGGTAACTATCGTCTTGAGTCCAACCCGGTAAGACACGACTTATCGCCACTGGCAGCAGCCA
CTGGTAACAGGATTAGCAGAGCGAGGTATGTAGGCGGTGCTACAGAGTTCTTGAAGTGGTGGCCTAACTA
CGGCTACACTAGAAGGACAGTATTTGGTATCTGCGCTCTGCTGAAGCCAGTTACCTTCGGAAAAAGAGTT
GGTAGCTCTTGATCCGGCAAACAAACCACCGCTGGTAGCGGTGGTTTTTTTGTTTGCAAGCAGCAGATTA
CGCGCAGAAAAAAAGGATTTCAAGAAGATCCTTTGATCTTTTCTACGGGGTCTGACGCTCAGTGGAACGA
AAACTCACGTTAAGGGATTTTGGTCATGAGATTATCAAAAAGGATCTTCACCTAGATCCTTTTATAGTCC
GGAAATACAGGAACGCACGCTGGATGGCCCTTCGCTGGGATGGTGAAACCATGAAAAATGGCAGCTTCAG
TGGATTAAGTGGGGGTAATGTGGCCTGTACCCTCTGGTTGCATAGGTATTCATACGGTTAAAATTTATCA
GGCGCGATTGCGGCAGTTTTTCGGGTGGTTTGTTGCCATTTTTACCTGTCTGCTGCCGTGATCGCGCTGA
ACGCGTTTTAGCGGTGCGTACAATTAAGGGATTATGGTAAATCCACTTACTGTCTGCCCTCGTAGCCATC
GAGATAAACCGCAGTACTCCGGCCACGATGCGTCCGGCGTAGAGGATCGAGATCTACCGGGTAGGGGAGG
CGCTTTTCCCAAGGCAGTCTGGAGCATGCGCTTTAGCAGCCCCGCTGGGCACTTGGCGCTACACAAGTGG
CCTCTGGCCTCGCACACATTCCACATCCACCGGTAGGCGCCAACCGGCTCCGTTCTTTGGTGGCCCCTTC
GCGCCACCTTCTACTCCTCCCCTAGTCAGGAAGTTCCCCCCCGCCCCGCAGCTCGCGTCGTGCAGGACGT
GACAAATGGAAGTAGCACGTCTCACTAGTCTCGTGCAGATGGACAGCACCGCTGAGCAATGGAAGCGGGT
AGGCCTTTGGGGCAGCGGCCAATAGCAGCTTTGCTCCTTCGCTTTCTGGGCTCAGAGGCTGGGAAGGGGT
GGGTCCGGGGGCGGGCTCAGGGGCGGGCTCAGGGGCGGGGCGGGCGCCCGAAGGTCCTCCGGAGGCCCGG
CATTCTGCACGCTTCAAAAGCGCACGTCTGCCGCGCTGTTCTCCTCTTCCTCATCTCCGGGCCTTTCGAC
CTGCAGCCCAAGCTTGGCAATCCGGTACTGTTGGTAAAGCCACCATGGAAGATGCCAAAAACATTAAGAA
GGGCCCAGCGCCATTCTACCCACTCGAAGACGGGACCGCCGGCGAGCAGCTGCACAAAGCCATGAAGCGC
TACGCCCTGGTGCCCGGCACCATCGCCTTTACCGACGCACATATCGAGGTGGACATTACCTACGCCGAGT
ACTTCGAGATGAGCGTTCGGCTGGCAGAAGCTATGAAGCGCTATGGGCTGAATACAAACCATCGGATCGT
GGTGTGCAGCGAGAATAGCTTGCAGTTCTTCATGCCCGTGTTGGGTGCCCTGTTCATCGGTGTGGCTGTG
GCCCCAGCTAACGACATCTACAACGAGCGCGAGCTGCTGAACAGCATGGGCATCAGCCAGCCCACCGTCG
TATTCGTGAGCAAGAAAGGGCTGCAAAAGATCCTCAACGTGCAAAAGAAGCTACCGATCATACAAAAGAT
CATCATCATGGATAGCAAGACCGACTACCAGGGCTTCCAAAGCATGTACACCTTCGTGACTTCCCATTTG
CCACCCGGCTTCAACGAGTACGACTTCGTGCCCGAGAGCTTCGACCGGGACAAAACCATCGCCCTGATCA
TGAACAGTAGTGGCAGTACCGGATTGCCCAAGGGCGTAGCCCTACCGCACCGCACCGCTTGTGTCCGATT
CAGTCATGCCCGCGACCCCATCTTCGGCAACCAGATCATCCCCGACACCGCTATCCTCAGCGTGGTGCCA
TTTCACCACGGCTTCGGCATGTTCACCACGCTGGGCTACTTGATCTGCGGCTTTCGGGTCGTGCTCATGT
ACCGCTTCGAGGAGGAGCTATTCTTGCGCAGCTTGCAAGACTATAAGATTCAATCTGCCCTGCTGGTGCC
CACACTATTTAGCTTCTTCGCTAAGAGCACTCTCATCGACAAGTACGACCTAAGCAACTTGCACGAGATC
GCCAGCGGCGGGGCGCCGCTCAGCAAGGAGGTAGGTGAGGCCGTGGCCAAACGCTTCCACCTACCAGGCA
TCCGCCAGGGCTACGGCCTGACAGAAACAACCAGCGCCATTCTGATCACCCCCGAAGGGGACGACAAGCC
TGGCGCAGTAGGCAAGGTGGTGCCCTTCTTCGAGGCTAAGGTGGTGGACTTGGACACCGGTAAGACACTG
GGTGTGAACCAGCGCGGCGAGCTGTGCGTCCGTGGCCCCATGATCATGAGCGGCTACGTTAACAACCCCG
AGGCTACAAACGCTCTCATCGACAAGGACGGCTGGCTGCACAGCGGCGACATCGCCTACTGGGACGAGGA
CGAGCACTTCTTCATCGTGGACCGGCTGAAGAGCCTGATCAAATACAAGGGCTACCAGGTAGCCCCAGCC
GAACTGGAGAGCATCCTGCTGCAACACCCCAACATCTTCGACGCCGGGGTCGCCGGCCTGCCCGACGACG
ATGCCGGCGAGCTGCCCGCCGCAGTCGTCGTGCTGGAACACGGTAAAACCATGACCGAGAAGGAGATCGT
GGACTATGTGGCCAGCCAGGTTACAACCGCCAAGAAGCTGCGCGGTGGTGTTGTGTTCGTGGACGAGGTG
CCTAAAGGACTGACCGGCAAGTTGGACGCCCGCAAGATCCGCGAGATTCTCATTAAGGCCAAGAAGGGCG
GCAAGATCGCCGTGTAATTCTAGTTGTTTAAACGAGCTCGCTAGCAGTGGGGACGGGGGCTGCTTCTCCA
CCTCCCCCAAACCCTGCTTCTGCTGCCCTGATGCGTCTACCCAGACTCAGAGACCGTGAGCGCCCCGCCC
CCACCCCTACAGCCTGCACACACCTGCCTGCAGAGCAGGAAATGAGAGATAGAGGATGGGCAGCTGGGGG
GCTGTCCTGAGCCCCCTGCACCCACCCCTGCCCAGGCAGTCTTTGCTCAGTGGATCACACACATGGAAGG
TGATGGGGGCATGGGTGGAGGGTCCCTAATTCTCTTCGCTGTGATGCATGAGCTCCCTCGCTGTATGATT
TAGGCTTCTATGTCCAACAGAGTGGACTCTTCCCTCTCGCTCCCCTCTGCCGGTCCCCCATGCCACCACC
CACCCCAAACTTCCAGGTTCCATCCACCACCTTGCCAATGGTGTAGCTGCCCTCTCAGAACTCCTGTGTG
TGGAAGGCACCCGCCCTTTCCTTGCCTTCTTTACTCGGCGTGCTCCTTTTCTCTTGGGTTTCTTTTATCC
CAAAGAAGAGTTTACAGACAATAAAATGGAAAGGTCCTGCTGTGGAAACTTACCCGTCGACCTGCAGG
