>Addgene plasmid #74428 | pmirGlo-CALB2-3'UTR mir-30 mut1 | depositor partial sequence | sequence record 140358 | pmirGlo-CALB2-3'UTR mir-30 mut1 sequence 570 bps
AGTGGGGACGGGGGCTGCTTCTCCACCTCCCCCAAACCCTGCTTCTGCTGCCCTGATGCGTCTACCCAGA
CTCAGAGACCGTGAGCGCCCCGCCCCCACCCCTACAGCCTGCACACACCTGCCTGCAGAGCAGGAAATGA
GAGATAGAGGATGGGCAGCTGGGGGGCTGTCCTGAGCCCCCTGCACCCACCCCTGCCCAGGCAGTCTTTG
CTCAGTGGATCACACACATGGAAGGTGATGGGGGCATGGGTGGAGGGTCCCTAATTCTCTTCGCTGTGAT
GCATGAGCTCCCTCGCTGTATGATTTAGGCTTCTATGTCCAACAGAGTGGACTCTTCCCTCTCGCTCCCC
TCTGCCGGTCCCCCATGCCACCACCCACCCCAAACTTCCAGGTTCCATCCACCACCTTGCCAATGGTGTA
GCTGCCCTCTCAGAACTCCTGTGTGTGGAAGGCACCCGCCCTTTCCTTGCCTTCTTTACTCGGCGTGCTC
CTTTTCTCTTGGGTTTCTTTTATCCCAAAGAAGAGTTTACAGACAATAAAATGGAAAGGTCCTGCTGTGG
AAACTTACCC
