>Addgene plasmid #74428 | pmirGlo-CALB2-3'UTR mir-30 mut1 | addgene partial sequence | sequence record 142623 | Fluc-F1 5'-AGAAGCTGCGCGGTGGTGTTGTG-3'
TGACCGGCAGTTGGAGCCCGCAAGATCCGCGAGATTCTCATTAAGGCCAAGAAGGGCGGCAAGATCGCCG
TGTAATTCTAGTTGTTTAAACGAGCTCGCTAGCAGTGGGGACGGGGGCTGCTTCTCCACCTCCCCCAAAC
CCTGCTTCTGCTGCCCTGATGCGTCTACCCAGACTCAGAGACCGTGAGCGCCCCGCCCCCACCCCTACAG
CCTGCACACACCTGCCTGCAGAGCAGGAAATGAGAGATAGAGGATGGGCAGCTGGGGGGCTGTCCTGAGC
CCCCTGCACCCACCCCTGCCCAGGCAGTCTTTGCTCAGTGGATCACACACATGGAAGGTGATGGGGGCAT
GGGTGGAGGGTCCCTAATTCTCTTCGCTGTGATGCATGAGCTCCCTCGCTGTATGATTTAGGCTTCTATG
TCCAACAGAGTGGACTCTTCCCTCTCGCTCCCCTCTGCCGGTCCCCCATGCCACCACCCACCCCAAACTT
CCAGGTTCCATCCACCACCTTGCCAATGGTGTAGCTGCCCTCTCAGAACTCCTGTGTGTGGAAGGCACCC
GCCCTTTCCTTGCCTTCTTTACTCGGCGTGCTCCTTTTCTCTTGGGTTTCTTTTATCCCAAAGAAGAGTT
TACAGACAATAAAATGGAAAGGTCCTGCTGTGGAAACTTACCCGTCGACCTGCAGGCATGCAAGCTGATC
CGGCTGCTAACAAAGCCCGAAAGGAAGCTGAGTTGGCTGCTGCCACCGCTGAGCAATAACTAGCATAACC
CCTTGGGGCGGCCGCTTCGAGCAGACATGATAAGATACATTGATGAGTTTGGACAAACCACAACTAGAAT
GCAGTGAAAAAAATGCTTT
