>Addgene plasmid #74428 | pmirGlo-CALB2-3'UTR mir-30 mut1 | addgene partial sequence | sequence record 145616 | mPGK-F 5'-cattctgcacgcttcaaaag-3'
CTCATCTCCGGGCCTTTCGACCTGCAGCCCAAGCTTGGCAATCCGGTACTGTTGGTAAAGCCACCATGGA
AGATGCCAAAAACATTAAGAAGGGCCCAGCGCCATTCTACCCACTCGAAGACGGGACCGCCGGCGAGCAG
CTGCACAAAGCCATGAAGCGCTACGCCCTGGTGCCCGGCACCATCGCCTTTACCGACGCACATATCGAGG
TGGACATTACCTACGCCGAGTACTTCGAGATGAGCGTTCGGCTGGCAGAAGCTATGAAGCGCTATGGGCT
GAATACAAACCATCGGATCGTGGTGTGCAGCGAGAATAGCTTGCAGTTCTTCATGCCCGTGTTGGGTGCC
CTGTTCATCGGTGTGGCTGTGGCCCCAGCTAACGACATCTACAACGAGCGCGAGCTGCTGAACAGCATGG
GCATCAGCCAGCCCACCGTCGTATTCGTGAGCAAGAAAGGGCTGCAAAAGATCCTCAACGTGCAAAAGAA
GCTACCGATCATACAAAAGATCATCATCATGGATAGCAAGACCGACTACCAGGGCTTCCAAAGCATGTAC
ACCTTCGTGACTTCCCATTTGCCACCCGGCTTCAACGAGTACGACTTCGTGCCCGAGAGCTTCGACCGGG
ACAAAACCATCGCCCTGATCATGAACAGTAGTGGCAGTACCGGATTGCCCAAGGGCGTAGCCCTACCGCA
CCGCACCGCTTGTGTCCGATTCAGTCATGCCCGCGACCCCATCTTCGGCAACCAGATCATCCCCGACACC
GCTATCCTCAGCGTGGTGCCATTTCACCACGGCTTCGGCATGTTCACCACGCTGGGCTACTTGATCTGCG
GCTTTCGGGTCGTGCTCATGTACCGCTTCGAGGAGGAGCTATTCTTGCGCAGCTTGCAAGACTATAAGAT
TCA
